>Addgene plasmid #13124 | pc3XB-ZF25 | depositor full sequence | sequence record 7473 | Author sequence
GACGGATCGGGAGATCTCCCGATCCCCTATGGTGCACTCTCAGTACAATCTGCTCTGATGCCGCATAGTT
AAGCCAGTATCTGCTCCCTGCTTGTGTGTTGGAGGTCGCTGAGTAGTGCGCGAGCAAAATTTAAGCTACA
ACAAGGCAAGGCTTGACCGACAATTGCATGAAGAATCTGCTTAGGGTTAGGCGTTTTGCGCTGCTTCGCG
ATGTACGGGCCAGATATACGCGTTGACATTGATTATTGACTAGTTATTAATAGTAATCAATTACGGGGTC
ATTAGTTCATAGCCCATATATGGAGTTCCGCGTTACATAACTTACGGTAAATGGCCCGCCTGGCTGACCG
CCCAACGACCCCCGCCCATTGACGTCAATAATGACGTATGTTCCCATAGTAACGCCAATAGGGACTTTCC
ATTGACGTCAATGGGTGGAGTATTTACGGTAAACTGCCCACTTGGCAGTACATCAAGTGTATCATATGCC
AAGTACGCCCCCTATTGACGTCAATGACGGTAAATGGCCCGCCTGGCATTATGCCCAGTACATGACCTTA
TGGGACTTTCCTACTTGGCAGTACATCTACGTATTAGTCATCGCTATTACCATGGTGATGCGGTTTTGGC
AGTACATCAATGGGCGTGGATAGCGGTTTGACTCACGGGGATTTCCAAGTCTCCACCCCATTGACGTCAA
TGGGAGTTTGTTTTGGCACCAAAATCAACGGGACTTTCCAAAATGTCGTAACAACTCCGCCCCATTGACG
CAAATGGGCGGTAGGCGTGTACGGTGGGAGGTCTATATAAGCAGAGCTCTCTGGCTAACTAGAGAACCCA
CTGCTTACTGGCTTATCGAAATTAATACGACTCACTATAGGGAGACCCAAGCTGGCTAGCGTTTAAACGG
GCCCTCTAGACCCGGGGAGCGGCCATTTATGTGTACCTGGTCATACTGTGGGAAACGCTTCACACAAAGC
GGTCACCTGCAACGTCACAAACGTACACACACCGGTGGATCCTCTGCACAGTAGTAAGCTTAAGTTTAAA
CCGCTGATCAGCCTCGACTGTGCCTTCTAGTTGCCAGCCATCTGTTGTTTGCCCCTCCCCCGTGCCTTCC
TTGACCCTGGAAGGTGCCACTCCCACTGTCCTTTCCTAATAAAATGAGGAAATTGCATCGCATTGTCTGA
GTAGGTGTCATTCTATTCTGGGGGGTGGGGTGGGGCAGGACAGCAAGGGGGAGGATTGGGAAGACAATAG
CAGGCATGCTGGGGATGCGGTGGGCTCTATGGCTTCTGAGGCGGAAAGAACCAGCTGGGGCTCTAGGGGG
TATCCCC
[124 nt withheld, positions 1338-1461]
C
[91 nt withheld, positions 1463-1553]
A
[49 nt withheld, positions 1555-1603]
CCTTTGACGTTGGAGTCCACGTTCTTT
[37 nt withheld, positions 1631-1667]
ACCCTATCTCGGTCTATTCTTTTGATTTATAAGGGATTTTGCCGATTTCGGCCTATTGGTTAAAAAATGA
GCTGATTTAACAAAAATTTAACGCGAATTAATTCTGTGGAATGTGTGTCAGTTAGGGTGTGGAAAGTCCC
CAGGCTCCCCAGCAGGCAGAAGTATGCAAAGCATGCATCTCAATTAGTCAGCAACCAGGTGTGGAAAGTC
CCCAGGCTCCCCAGCAGGCAGAAGTATGCAAAGCATGCATCTCAATTAGTCAGCAACCATAGTCCCGCCC
CTAACTCCGCCCATCCCGCCCCTAACTCCGCCCAGTTCCGCCCATTCTCCGCCCCATGGCTGACTAATTT
TTTTTATTTATGCAGAGGCCGAGGCCGCCTCTGCCTCTGAGCTATTCCAGAAGTAGTGAGGAGGCTTTTT
TGGAGGCCTAGGCTTTTGCAAAAAGCTCCCGGCCGGGAGCTTGTATATCCATTTTCGGATCTGATCAAGA
GACAGGATGAGGATCGTTTCGCATGATTGAACAAGATGGATTGCACGCAGGTTCTCCGGCCGCTTGGGTG
GAGAGGCTATTCGGCTATGACTGGGCACAACAGACAATCGGCTGCTCTGATGCCGCCGTGTTCCGGCTGT
CAGCGCAGGGGCGCCCGGTTCTTTTTGTCAAGACCGACCTGTCCGGTGCCCTGAATGAACTGCAGGACGA
GGCAGCGCGGCTATCGTGGCTGGCCACGACGGGCGTTCCTTGCGCAGCTGTGCTCGACGTTGTCACTGAA
GCGGGAAGGGACTGGCTGCTATTGGGCGAAGTGCCGGGGCAGGATCTCCTGTCATCTCACCTTGCTCCTG
CCGAGAAAGTATCCATCATGGCTGATGCAATGCGGCGGCTGCATACGCTTGATCCGGCTACCTGCCCATT
CGACCACCAAGCGAAACATCGCATCGAGCGAGCACGTACTCGGATGGAAGCCGGTCTTGTCGATCAGGAT
GATCTGGACGAAGAGCATCAGGGGCTCGCGCCAGCCGAACTGTTCGCCAGGCTCAAGGCGCGCATGCCCG
ACGGCGAGGATCTCGTCGTGACCCATGGCGATGCCTGCTTGCCGAATATCATGGTGGAAAATGGCCGCTT
TTCTGGATTCATCGACTGTGGCCGGCTGGGTGTGGCGGACCGCTATCAGGACATAGCGTTGGCTACCCGT
GATATTGCTGAAGAGCTTGGCGGCGAATGGGCTGACCGCTTCCTCGTGCTTTACGGTATCGCCGCTCCCG
ATTCGCAGCGCATCGCCTTCTATCGCCTTCTTGACGAGTTCTTCTGAGCGGGACTCTGGGGTTCGAAATG
ACCGACCAAGCGACGCCCAACCTGCCATCACGAGATTTCGATTCCACCGCCGCCTTCTATGAAAGGTTGG
GCTTCGGAATCGTTTTCCGGGACGCCGGCTGGATGATCCTCCAGCGCGGGGATCTCATGCTGGAGTTCTT
CGCCCACCCCAACTTGTTTATTGCAGCTTATAATGGTTACAAATAAAGCAATAGCATCACAAATTTCACA
AATAAAGCATTTTTTTCACTGCATTCTAGTTGTGGTTTGTCCAAACTCATCAATGTATCTTATCATGTCT
GTATACCGTCGACCTCTAGCTAGAGCTTGGCGTAATCATGGTCATAGCTGTTTCCTGTGTGAAATTGTTA
TCCGCTCACAATTCCACACAACATACGAGCCGGAAGCATAAAGTGTAAAGCCTGGGGTGCCTAATGAGTG
AGCTAACTCACATTAATTGCGTTGCGCTCACTGCCCGCTTTCCAGTCGGGAAACCTGTCGTGCCAGCTGC
ATTAATGAATCGGCCAACGCGCGGGGAGAGGCGGTTTGCGTATTGGGCGCTCTTCCGCTTCCTCGCTCAC
TGACTCGCTGCGCTCGGTCGTTCGGCTGCGGCGAGCGGTATCAGCTCACTCAAAGGCGGTAATACGGTTA
TCCACAGAATCAGGGGATAACGCAGGAAAGAACATGTGAGCAAAAGGCCAGCAAAAGGCCAGGAACCGTA
AAAAGGCCGCGTTGCTGGCGTTTTTCCATAGGCTCCGCCCCCCTGACGAGCATCACAAAAATCGACGCTC
AAGTCAGAGGTGGCGAAACCCGACAGGACTATAAAGATACCAGGCGTTTCCCCCTGGAAGCTCCCTCGTG
CGCTCTCCTGTTCCGACCCTGCCGCTTACCGGATACCTGTCCGCCTTTCTCCCTTCGGGAAGCGTGGCGC
TTTCTCATAGCTCACGCTGTAGGTATCTCAGTTCGGTGTAGGTCGTTCGCTCCAAGCTGGGCTGTGTGCA
CGAACCCCCCGTTCAGCCCGACCGCTGCGCCTTATCCGGTAACTATCGTCTTGAGTCCAACCCGGTAAGA
CACGACTTATCGCCACTGGCAGCAGCCACTGGTAACAGGATTAGCAGAGCGAGGTATGTAGGCGGTGCTA
CAGAGTTCTTGAAGTGGTGGCCTAACTACGGCTACACTAGAAGAACAGTATTTGGTATCTGCGCTCTGCT
GAAGCCAGTTACCTTCGGAAAAAGAGTTGGTAGCTCTTGATCCGGCAAACAAACCACCGCTGGTAGCGGT
TTTTTTGTTTGCAAGCAGCAGATTACGCGCAGAAAAAAAGGATCTCAAGAAGATCCTTTGATCTTTTCTA
CGGGGTCTGACGCTCAGTGGAACGAAAACTCACGTTAAGGGATTTTGGTCATGAGATTATCAAAAAGGAT
CTTCACCTAGATCCTTTTAAATTAAAAATGAAGTTTTAAATCAATCTAAAGTATATATGAGTAAACTTGG
TCTGACAGTTACCAATGCTTAATCAGTGAGGCACCTATCTCAGCGATCTGTCTATTTCGTTCATCCATAG
TTGCCTGACTCCCCGTCGTGTAGATAACTACGATACGGGAGGGCTTACCATCTGGCCCCAGTGCTGCAAT
GATACCGCGAGACCCACGCTCACCGGCTCCAGATTTATCAGCAATAAACCAGCCAGCCGGAAGGGCCGAG
CGCAGAAGTGGTCCTGCAACTTTATCCGCCTCCATCCAGTCTATTAATTGTTGCCGGGAAGCTAGAGTAA
GTAGTTCGCCAGTTAATAGTTTGCGCAACGTTGTTGCCATTGCTACAGGCATCGTGGTGTCACGCTCGTC
GTTTGGTATGGCTTCATTCAGCTCCGGTTCCCAACGATCAAGGCGAGTTACATGATCCCCCATGTTGTGC
AAAAAAGCGGTTAGCTCCTTCGGTCCTCCGATCGTTGTCAGAAGTAAGTTGGCCGCAGTGTTATCACTCA
TGGTTATGGCAGCACTGCATAATTCTCTTACTGTCATGCCATCCGTAAGATGCTTTTCTGTGACTGGTGA
GTACTCAACCAAGTCATTCTGAGAATAGTGTATGCGGCGACCGAGTTGCTCTTGCCCGGCGTCAATACGG
GATAATACCGCGCCACATAGCAGAACTTTAAAAGTGCTCATCATTGGAAAACGTTCTTCGGGGCGAAAAC
TCTCAAGGATCTTACCGCTGTTGAGATCCAGTTCGATGTAACCCACTCGTGCACCCAACTGATCTTCAGC
ATCTTTTACTTTCACCAGCGTTTCTGGGTGAGCAAAAACAGGAAGGCAAAATGCCGCAAAAAAGGGAATA
AGGGCGACACGGAAATGTTGAATACTCATACTCTTCCTTTTTCAATATTATTGAAGCATTTATCAGGGTT
ATTGTCTCATGAGCGGATACATATTTGAATGTATTTAGAAAAATAAACAAATAGGGGTTCCGCGCACATT
TCCCCGAAAAGTGCCACCTGACGTC
Features (pLannotate 1.2.2; 19 found; start..end, strand, type, name):
     28..80      -  misc_feature   bom (fragment): basis of mobility region from pBR322
    235..614     +  enhancer       CMV enhancer: human cytomegalovirus immediate early enhancer
    615..818     +  promoter       CMV promoter: human cytomegalovirus (CMV) immediate early promoter
    814..847     +  LTR            5' LTR (truncated) (fragment): truncated 5' long terminal repeat (LTR) from HIV-1
    863..881     +  promoter       T7 promoter: promoter for bacteriophage T7 RNA polymerase
   1068..1292    +  polyA_signal   bGH poly(A) signal: bovine growth hormone polyadenylation signal
   1296..1317    +  promoter       SV40 promoter (fragment): SV40 enhancer and early promoter
   1338..1766    +  rep_origin     f1 ori (sequence partly withheld): f1 bacteriophage origin of replication; arrow indicates direction of (+) strand synthesis
   1780..2109    +  promoter       SV40 promoter: SV40 enhancer and early promoter
   2180..2971    +  CDS            neo: KKA2_KLEPN - Also known as kan, nptII. Experimental evidence at protein level: Swiss-Prot protein existence level 1. Resistance to kanamycin, neomycin, paromomycin, ribostamycin, butirosin and gentamicin B. From Klebsiella pneumoniae.
   2995..3153    +  CDS            ble (fragment): BLE_KLEPN - Experimental evidence at protein level: Swiss-Prot protein existence level 1. Binding protein with a strong affinity to the bleomycin family of antibiotics. Binds to CL990; an antimitotic-antibiotic compound. From Klebsiella pneumoniae.
   3148..3269    +  polyA_signal   SV40 poly(A) signal: SV40 polyadenylation signal
   3342..3358    -  protein_bind   lac operator: The lac repressor binds to the lac operator to inhibit transcription in E. coli. This inhibition can be relieved by adding lactose or isopropyl-β-D-thiogalactopyranoside (IPTG). lac repressor encoded by lacI
   3366..3396    -  promoter       lac promoter: promoter for the E. coli lac operon
   3411..3432    -  protein_bind   CAP binding site: CAP binding activates transcription in the presence of cAMP. E. coli catabolite activator protein
   3445..3537    -  CDS            lacI (fragment): lac repressor; lacI; The lac repressor binds to the lac operator to inhibit transcription in E. coli. This inhibition can be relieved by adding lactose or isopropyl-β-D-thiogalactopyranoside (IPTG).
   3720..4305    -  rep_origin     ori: high-copy-number ColE1/pMB1/pBR322/pUC origin of replication
   4476..5336    -  CDS            AmpR: β-lactamase; bla; confers resistance to ampicillin, carbenicillin, and related antibiotics
   5337..5441    -  promoter       AmpR promoter: bla
