[The description below was written by a language model from this plasmid's Addgene catalogue record and pLannotate feature annotations shown in this document.]
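Description:
pc3XB-ZF25 is a mammalian expression-type plasmid built on pc3XB, a modified version of the Invitrogen pcDNA3 backbone. It serves as a module-archive clone in the Zinc Finger Consortium Modular Assembly Kit v1.0. It is propagated in E. coli as a high-copy plasmid through a ColE1/pUC-type origin, with ampicillin selection from the β-lactamase gene and its promoter. An f1 origin is also present, which allows single-stranded DNA production. For mammalian cells, the backbone carries an SV40 early promoter driving the neo gene, followed by an SV40 polyadenylation signal, giving G418 selection. Some short annotations appear to be backbone remnants or partial automated matches rather than functional elements. These include fragments of ble, lacI, bom and an HIV-1 LTR, along with lac promoter/operator elements.

The payload is a roughly 90 bp insert encoding a single zinc finger module, ZF25. It is cloned between XbaI and BamHI sites, both of which are retained. The feature table does not annotate the insert itself. By position it falls in the gap between the CMV enhancer/promoter plus T7 promoter upstream and the bovine growth hormone polyadenylation signal downstream. According to the depositor, this finger comes from the Sangamo module set and recognises the DNA triplet GGA. Keeping the flanking restriction sites intact fits the kit's purpose. Individual finger-coding fragments are joined by restriction-based subcloning into multi-finger arrays with a chosen target specificity, and these arrays can then be used to build zinc finger nucleases for targeted genome modification. The T7 promoter also provides a convenient priming site for verifying the insert by sequencing.
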