>Addgene plasmid #13124 | pc3XB-ZF25 | addgene partial sequence | sequence record 19508 | CMV-F 5'-CGCAAATGGGCGGTAGGCGTG-3'
GCTCTCTGGCTAACTAGAGAACCCACTGCTTACTGGCTTATCGAAATTAATACGACTCACTATAGGGAGA
CCCAAGCTGGCTAGCGTTTAAACGGGCCCTCTAGACCCGGGGAGCGGCCATTTATGTGTACCTGGTCATA
CTGTGGGAAACGCTTCACACAAAGCGGTCACCTGCAACGTCACAAACGTACACACACCGGTGGATCCTCT
GCACAGTAGTAAGCTTAAGTTTAAACCGCTGATCAGCCTCGACTGTGCCTTCTAGTTGCCAGCCATCTGT
TGTTTGCCCCTCCCCCGTGCCTTCCTTGACCCTGGAAGGTGCCACTCCCACTGTCCTTTCCTAATAAAAT
GAGGAAATTGCATCGCATTGTCTGAGTAGGTGTCATTCTATTCTGGGGGGTGGGGTGGGGCAGGACAGCA
AGGGGGAGGATTGGGAAGACAATAGCAGGCATGCTGGGGATGCGGTGGGCTCTATGGCTTCTGAAGCGGA
AAGAACCAGCTGGGGCTCTAGGGGGTATCCCCACGCGCCCTGTAGCGGCGCATTAAGCGCGGCGGGT
