Addgene plasmid #13124: pc3XB-ZF25
Depositing lab: Keith Joung. Depositing organization: Massachusetts General Hospital. Publication: Standardized reagents and protocols for engineering zinc finger nucleases by modular assembly. Wright DA, Thibodeau-Beganny S, Sander JD, Winfrey RJ, Hirsh AS, Eichtinger M, Fu F, Porteus MH, Dobbs D, Voytas DF, Joung JK. Nat Protoc. 2006;1(3):1637-52. doi: 10.1038/nprot.2006.259 PubMed 17406455.
Backbone
  Vector backbone: pc3XB
  Backbone manufacturer: Modified Invitrogen pcDNA3
  Backbone size w/o insert (bp): 5400
  Vector type: Mammalian Expression
  Selectable markers: Neomycin (select with G418)
Growth in bacteria
  Bacterial resistance: Ampicillin, 100 μg/mL
  Growth temperature: 37°C
  Growth strain: XL1 Blue
  Copy number: High Copy
Gene/Insert
  Gene/Insert name: ZF25
  Insert size (bp): 90
  Cloning method: Restriction Enzyme; 5′ cloning site XbaI (not destroyed); 3′ cloning site BamHI (not destroyed)
  Sequencing primers: 5′ T7
Terms and licenses: Academic/Nonprofit Terms; Industry Terms: Not Available to Industry
Depositor comments: Part of the Zinc Finger Consortium Modular Assembly Kit v1.0. Finger protein sequence: PGERPFMCTWSYCGKRFTQSGHLQRHKRTH. Target DNA sequence: GGA. This zinc finger is derived from the Sangamo module set.
How to cite: pc3XB-ZF25 was a gift from Keith Joung (Addgene plasmid # 13124 ; http://n2t.net/addgene:13124 ; RRID:Addgene_13124)
